>Addgene plasmid #224035 | AiP13655 - pAAV-AiE0552h-minBG-SYFP2-P2A-3XFLAG-10aa-H2B-WPRE3-BGHpA (Alias: CN3655) | addgene full sequence | sequence record 449734 | Addgene NGS Result
CCTGCAGGCAGCTGCGCGCTCGCTCGCTCACTGAGGCCGCCCGGGCGTCGGGCGACCTTTGGTCGCCCGG
CCTCAGTGAGCGAGCGAGCGCGCAGAGAGGGAGTGGCCAACTCCATCACTAGGGGTTCCTGCGGCCGCAC
GCGTAAGCCATGTTATTGCAAGAGCACTGAGAGACAAACTTTTAAAAAAGCAGATCGCATGGCAAGTCCA
TAAAATCAGGATTACAAAGGCATCTGGACACAGACACTATGAATTCTAGATCTGAACGGGAATAGTTAAG
TTCGGGAAGAGACAATTGTCAGAATTCATGGGCTTAGAACAGTGGCCTGCACAGCTCCCTGGCACGTGGC
TAGATGAAGCTGGATTAAAAATAAAGATCAACCCAAACCTATAGCAAACCAGACTAAACATATGGACAGA
AATTTTATGGAAAAAGAAGTAAAAATATCTCTTAGTCATATGAAAATATATTTCAGAGCTCGGGCTGGGC
ATAAAAGTCAGGGCAGAGCCATCTATTGCTTACATTTGCTTCTGGGATCCAGATCTTTCGAAGCTAGCGC
TACCGGTCGCCACCATGGTCTCCAAGGGCGAGGAGCTGTTCACCGGGGTGGTGCCCATCCTGGTCGAGCT
GGACGGCGATGTCAACGGCCACAAGTTCAGCGTGTCCGGCGAGGGCGAGGGCGATGCCACCTACGGCAAG
CTGACCCTGAAGCTGATCTGCACCACCGGCAAGCTGCCCGTGCCCTGGCCCACCCTCGTGACCACCCTGG
GCTACGGCGTGCAGTGCTTCGCCCGCTACCCCGACCACATGAAGCAGCACGACTTCTTCAAGTCCGCCAT
GCCCGAAGGCTACGTCCAGGAGCGCACCATCTTCTTCAAAGACGACGGCAACTACAAGACCCGCGCCGAG
GTGAAGTTCGAGGGCGACACCCTGGTGAACCGCATCGAGCTGAAGGGCATCGACTTCAAGGAGGACGGCA
ACATCCTGGGGCACAAGCTGGAGTACAACTACAACAGCCACAACGTCTATATCACCGCCGACAAGCAGAA
GAACGGCATCAAGGCCAACTTCAAGATCCGCCACAACATCGAGGACGGCGGCGTGCAGCTCGCCGACCAC
TACCAGCAGAACACCCCCATCGGCGACGGCCCCGTGCTGCTGCCCGACAACCACTACCTGAGCTACCAGT
CCAAGCTGAGCAAAGACCCCAACGAGAAGCGCGATCACATGGTCCTGCTGGAGTTCGTGACCGCCGCCGG
GATCACTCTCGGCATGGACGAGCTGTACAAGGGCTCTGGTGCTACCAACTTCTCACTGTTGAAACAGGCA
GGGGATGTAGAGGAGAATCCAGGGCCTGGTGCTAGTGGAGACTACAAAGACCATGACGGAGATTATAAAG
ATCATGACATCGATTACAAGGATGACGATGACAAGTCCGGACTCAGATCTGGAGGCTCCGGAGGCCCAGA
GCCAGCGAAGTCTGCTCCCGCCCCGAAAAAGGGCTCCAAGAAGGCGGTGACTAAGGCGCAGAAGAAAGGC
GGCAAGAAGCGCAAGCGCAGCCGCAAGGAGAGCTATTCCATCTATGTGTACAAGGTTCTGAAGCAGGTCC
ACCCTGACACCGGCATTTCGTCCAAGGCCATGGGCATCATGAATTCGTTTGTGAACGACATTTTCGAGCG
CATCGCAGGAGAGGCTTCCCGCCTGGCGCATTACAACAAGCGCTCGACCATCACCTCCCGGGAGATCCAG
ACGGCCGTGCGCCTGCTGCTGCCTGGGGAGTTGGCCAAGCACGCCGTGTCCGAGGGTACTAAGGCCATCA
CCAAGTACACCAGCGCTAAGTAATGAGGCGCGCCGCGGCCGCGAATTCGATATCATAATCAACCTCTGGA
TTACAAAATTTGTGAAAGATTGACTGGTATTCTTAACTATGTTGCTCCTTTTACGCTATGTGGATACGCT
GCTTTAATGCCTTTGTATCATGCTATTGCTTCCCGTATGGCTTTCATTTTCTCCTCCTTGTATAAATCCT
GGTTAGTTCTTGCCACGGCGGAACTCATCGCCGCCTGCCTTGCCCGCTGCTGGACAGGGGCTCGGCTGTT
GGGCACTGACAATTCCGTGGCTCGAGAGATCTTCGACTGTGCCTTCTAGTTGCCAGCCATCTGTTGTTTG
CCCCTCCCCCGTGCCTTCCTTGACCCTGGAAGGTGCCACTCCCACTGTCCTTTCCTAATAAAATGAGGAA
ATTGCATCGCATTGTCTGAGTAGGTGTCATTCTATTCTGGGGGGTGGGGTGGGGCAGGACAGCAAGGGGG
AGGATTGGGAAGACAATAGCAGGCATGAGATCTCACGTGCGGACCGAGCGGCCGCAGGAACCCCTAGTGA
TGGAGTTGGCCACTCCCTCTCTGCGCGCTCGCTCGCTCACTGAGGCCGGGCGACCAAAGGTCGCCCGACG
CCCGGGCTTTGCCCGGGCGGCCTCAGTGAGCGAGCGAGCGCGCAGCTGCCTGCAGGGGCGCCTGATGCGG
TATTTTCTCCTTACGCATCTGTGCGGTATTTCACACCGCATA
[95 nt withheld, positions 2563-2657]
T
[46 nt withheld, positions 2659-2704]
C
[141 nt withheld, positions 2706-2846]
CCTTTGACGTTGGAGTCCACGTTCTTT
[37 nt withheld, positions 2874-2910]
ACTCTATCTCGGGCTATTCTTTTGATTTATAAGGGATTTTGCCGATTTCGGTCTATTGGTTAAAAAATGA
GCTGATTTAACAAAAATTTAACGCGAATTTTAACAAAATATTAACGTTTACAATTTTATGGTGCACTCTC
AGTACAATCTGCTCTGATGCCGCATAGTTAAGCCAGCCCCGACACCCGCCAACACCCGCTGACGCGCCCT
GACGGGCTTGTCTGCTCCCGGCATCCGCTTACAGACAAGCTGTGACCGTCTCCGGGAGCTGCATGTGTCA
GAGGTTTTCACCGTCATCACCGAAACGCGCGAGACGAAAGGGCCTCGTGATACGCCTATTTTTATAGGTT
AATGTCATGATAATAATGGTTTCTTAGACGTCAGGTGGCACTTTTCGGGGAAATGTGCGCGGAACCCCTA
TTTGTTTATTTTTCTAAATACATTCAAATATGTATCCGCTCATGAGACAATAACCCTGATAAATGCTTCA
ATAATATTGAAAAAGGAAGAGTATGAGTATTCAACATTTCCGTGTCGCCCTTATTCCCTTTTTTGCGGCA
TTTTGCCTTCCTGTTTTTGCTCACCCAGAAACGCTGGTGAAAGTAAAAGATGCTGAAGATCAGTTGGGTG
CACGAGTGGGTTACATCGAACTGGATCTCAACAGCGGTAAGATCCTTGAGAGTTTTCGCCCCGAAGAACG
TTTTCCAATGATGAGCACTTTTAAAGTTCTGCTATGTGGCGCGGTATTATCCCGTATTGACGCCGGGCAA
GAGCAACTCGGTCGCCGCATACACTATTCTCAGAATGACTTGGTTGAGTACTCACCAGTCACAGAAAAGC
ATCTTACGGATGGCATGACAGTAAGAGAATTATGCAGTGCTGCCATAACCATGAGTGATAACACTGCGGC
CAACTTACTTCTGACAACGATCGGAGGACCGAAGGAGCTAACCGCTTTTTTGCACAACATGGGGGATCAT
GTAACTCGCCTTGATCGTTGGGAACCGGAGCTGAATGAAGCCATACCAAACGACGAGCGTGACACCACGA
TGCCTGTAGCAATGGCAACAACGTTGCGCAAACTATTAACTGGCGAACTACTTACTCTAGCTTCCCGGCA
ACAATTAATAGACTGGATGGAGGCGGATAAAGTTGCAGGACCACTTCTGCGCTCGGCCCTTCCGGCTGGC
TGGTTTATTGCTGATAAATCTGGAGCCGGTGAGCGTGGGTCTCGCGGTATCATTGCAGCACTGGGGCCAG
ATGGTAAGCCCTCCCGTATCGTAGTTATCTACACGACGGGGAGTCAGGCAACTATGGATGAACGAAATAG
ACAGATCGCTGAGATAGGTGCCTCACTGATTAAGCATTGGTAACTGTCAGACCAAGTTTACTCATATATA
CTTTAGATTGATTTAAAACTTCATTTTTAATTTAAAAGGATCTAGGTGAAGATCCTTTTTGATAATCTCA
TGACCAAAATCCCTTAACGTGAGTTTTCGTTCCACTGAGCGTCAGACCCCGTAGAAAAGATCAAAGGATC
TTCTTGAGATCCTTTTTTTCTGCGCGTAATCTGCTGCTTGCAAACAAAAAAACCACCGCTACCAGCGGTG
GTTTGTTTGCCGGATCAAGAGCTACCAACTCTTTTTCCGAAGGTAACTGGCTTCAGCAGAGCGCAGATAC
CAAATACTGTTCTTCTAGTGTAGCCGTAGTTAGGCCACCACTTCAAGAACTCTGTAGCACCGCCTACATA
CCTCGCTCTGCTAATCCTGTTACCAGTGGCTGCTGCCAGTGGCGATAAGTCGTGTCTTACCGGGTTGGAC
TCAAGACGATAGTTACCGGATAAGGCGCAGCGGTCGGGCTGAACGGGGGGTTCGTGCACACAGCCCAGCT
TGGAGCGAACGACCTACACCGAACTGAGATACCTACAGCGTGAGCTATGAGAAAGCGCCACGCTTCCCGA
AGGGAGAAAGGCGGACAGGTATCCGGTAAGCGGCAGGGTCGGAACAGGAGAGCGCACGAGGGAGCTTCCA
GGGGGAAACGCCTGGTATCTTTATAGTCCTGTCGGGTTTCGCCACCTCTGACTTGAGCGTCGATTTTTGT
GATGCTCGTCAGGGGGGCGGAGCCTATGGAAAAACGCCAGCAACGCGGCCTTTTTACGGTTCCTGGCCTT
TTGCTGGCCTTTTGCTCACATGT
Features (pLannotate 1.2.2; 16 found; start..end, strand, type, name):
     12..39      +  repeat_region  AAV2 ITR (fragment): inverted terminal repeat of adeno-associated virus serotype 2 inverted
     68..95      +  repeat_region  AAV2 ITR (fragment): inverted terminal repeat of adeno-associated virus serotype 2 inverted
    575..1291    +  CDS            SYFP2: SYFP2 is a basic (constitutively fluorescent) yellow fluorescent protein published in 2006, derived from Aequorea victoria. It is reported to be a very rapidly-maturing monomer with moderate acid sensitivity.
   1370..1435    +  CDS            3xFLAG: three tandem FLAG® epitope tags, followed by an enterokinase cleavage site
   1466..1843    +  CDS            H2B: human histone H2B; HIST1H2BJ
   1877..2034    +  misc_feature   WPRE (fragment): woodchuck hepatitis virus posttranscriptional regulatory element
   2040..2120    +  misc_feature   WPRE (fragment): woodchuck hepatitis virus posttranscriptional regulatory element
   2137..2248    +  polyA_signal   bGH poly(A) signal: bovine growth hormone polyadenylation signal
   2366..2506    +  repeat_region  AAV2 ITR: inverted terminal repeat of adeno-associated virus serotype 2 inverted
   2511..2562    -  misc_feature   bom (fragment): basis of mobility region from pBR322
   2581..3036    +  rep_origin     f1 ori (sequence partly withheld): f1 bacteriophage origin of replication; arrow indicates direction of (+) strand synthesis
   3037..3086    -  misc_feature   bom (fragment): basis of mobility region from pBR322
   3188..3223    -  CDS            rop (fragment): Rop protein, which maintains plasmids at low copy number; rop
   3318..3422    +  promoter       AmpR promoter: bla
   3423..4283    +  CDS            AmpR: β-lactamase; bla; confers resistance to ampicillin, carbenicillin, and related antibiotics
   4454..5042    +  rep_origin     ori: high-copy-number ColE1/pMB1/pBR322/pUC origin of replication
