[The description below was written by a language model from this plasmid's Addgene catalogue record and pLannotate feature annotations shown in this document.]
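Description:
AiP13655 (alias CN3655) is an AAV transfer plasmid of about 5.1 kb built on a pAAV backbone, designed for packaging an enhancer-driven reporter genome into recombinant adeno-associated virus. It is maintained in bacteria through a high-copy ColE1/pUC-type origin and selected with ampicillin via the β-lactamase gene. An f1 phage origin and small remnants of pBR322 bom and rop sequences are also present in the backbone. The expression cassette is flanked by AAV2 inverted terminal repeats, which provide the signals for replication and encapsidation of the viral genome. The annotation detects the downstream ITR in full but only short fragments of the upstream one, which is common for these repetitive, hard-to-sequence elements.

Between the ITRs, the AiE0552h enhancer is placed upstream of minBG, a minimal promoter that gives little expression on its own, so cell-type specificity comes from the enhancer. Neither element is picked up in the feature table, but they presumably occupy the unannotated region ahead of the coding sequence. The transcript encodes the monomeric yellow fluorescent protein SYFP2, followed by a P2A self-cleaving peptide and then human histone H2B carrying an N-terminal 3xFLAG tag joined through a 10-amino-acid linker. One open reading frame therefore yields a soluble fluorescent protein that fills the cell and a separate FLAG-tagged histone that marks the nucleus for antibody detection. WPRE3, a shortened woodchuck posttranscriptional element, and the bovine growth hormone polyadenylation signal improve transcript stability and processing while conserving packaging capacity. According to the record, the enhancer is designed to drive AAV-mediated transgene expression in cortical layer 5 and layer 6 intratelencephalic (IT) neurons, making the construct a tool for labelling these populations.
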