Addgene plasmid #224035: AiP13655 - pAAV-AiE0552h-minBG-SYFP2-P2A-3XFLAG-10aa-H2B-WPRE3-BGHpA (Alias: CN3655)
Purpose: AiE0552h is an enhancer sequence, designed to drive AAV-mediated transgene expression incortical L5_IT and L6_IT neurons
Depositing lab: Allen Institute for Brain Science & Jonathan Ting. Depositing organization: Allen Institute. Publication: A suite of enhancer AAVs and transgenic mouse lines for genetic access to cortical cell types. Ben-Simon Y, Hooper M, Narayan S, Daigle TL, Dwivedi D, Way SW, Oster A, Stafford DA, Mich JK, Taormina MJ, Martinez RA, Opitz-Araya X, Roth JR, Alexander JR, Allen S, Amster A, Arbuckle J, Ayala A, Baker PM, Bakken TE, Barcelli T, Barta S, Bendrick J, Bertagnolli D, Bielstein C, Bishwakarma P, Bowlus J, Boyer G, Brouner K, Casian B, Casper T, Chakka AB, Chakrabarty R, Chance RK, Chavan S, Clark M, Colbert K, Collman F, Daniel S, Departee M, DiValentin P, Donadio N, Dotson N, Egdorf T, Fliss T, Gabitto M, Garcia J, Gary A, Gasperini M, Gloe J, Goldy J, Gore BB, Graybuck L, Greisman N, Haeseleer F, Halterman C, Haradon Z, Hastings SD, Helback O, Ho W, Hockemeyer D, Huang C, Huff S, Hunker A, Johansen N, Jones D, Juneau Z, Kalmbach B, Kannan M, Khem S, Kussick E, Kutsal R, Larsen R, Lee C, Lee AY, Leibly M, Lenz GH, Li S, Liang E, Lusk N, Madigan Z, Malloy J, Malone J, McCue R, Melchor J, Mollenkopf T, Moosman S, Morin E, Newman D, Ng L, Ngo K, Omstead V, Otto S, Oyama A, Pena N, Pham T, Phillips E, Pom CA, Potekhina L, Ransford S, Ray PL, Rette D, Reynoldson C, Rimorin C, Rocha D, Ruiz A, Sanchez REA, Sawyer L, Sedeno-Cortes A, Sevigny JP, Shapovalova N, Shepard N, Shulga L, Sigler AR, Siverts L, Soliman S, Somasundaram S, Staats B, Stewart K, Szelenyi E, Tieu M, Trader C, Tran A, van Velthoven CTJ, Walker M, Wang Y, Weed N, Wirthlin M, Wood T, Wynalda B, Yao Z, Zhou T, Ariza J, Dee N, Reding M, Ronellenfitch K, Mufti S, Sunkin SM, Smith KA, Esposito L, Waters J, Thyagarajan B, Yao S, Lein ES, Zeng H, Levi BP, Ngai J, Ting JT, Tasic B. Cell. 2025 May 16:S0092-8674(25)00513-6. doi: 10.1016/j.cell.2025.05.002. PubMed 40403729.
Backbone
  Vector backbone: pAAV
  Vector type: AAV
Growth in bacteria
  Bacterial resistance: Ampicillin, 100 μg/mL
  Growth temperature: 30°C
  Growth strain: NEB Stable
  Copy number: High Copy
Gene/Insert
  Gene/Insert name: SYFP2-P2A-3XFLAG-10aa-H2B
  Species: Synthetic
  Mutation: NA
  Promoter: minBG
  Cloning method: Other
Terms and licenses: Academic/Nonprofit Terms; Industry Terms: Not Available to Industry
Depositor comments: Cloning Method: RE Cloning
How to cite: AiP13655 - pAAV-AiE0552h-minBG-SYFP2-P2A-3XFLAG-10aa-H2B-WPRE3-BGHpA (Alias: CN3655) was a gift from Allen Institute for Brain Science & Jonathan Ting (Addgene plasmid # 224035 ; http://n2t.net/addgene:224035 ; RRID:Addgene_224035)
